>Addgene plasmid #107057 | K785R Smarca4-sfGFP | depositor full sequence | sequence record 201959 | K785R Smarca4-sfGFP sequence 13444 bps
CAGGTGGCACTTTTCGGGGAAATGTGCGCGGAACCCCTATTTGTTTATTTTTCTAAATACATTCAAATAT
GTATCCGCTCATGAGACAATAACCCTGATAAATGCTTCAATAATATTGAAAAAGGAAGAGTATGAGTATT
CAACATTTCCGTGTCGCCCTTATTCCCTTTTTTGCGGCATTTTGCCTTCCTGTTTTTGCTCACCCAGAAA
CGCTGGTGAAAGTAAAAGATGCTGAAGATCAGTTGGGTGCACGAGTGGGTTACATCGAACTGGATCTCAA
CAGCGGTAAGATCCTTGAGAGTTTTCGCCCCGAAGAACGTTTTCCAATGATGAGCACTTTTAAAGTTCTG
CTATGTGGCGCGGTATTATCCCGTATTGACGCCGGGCAAGAGCAACTCGGTCGCCGCATACACTATTCTC
AGAATGACTTGGTTGAGTACTCACCAGTCACAGAAAAGCATCTTACGGATGGCATGACAGTAAGAGAATT
ATGCAGTGCTGCCATAACCATGAGTGATAACACTGCGGCCAACTTACTTCTGACAACGATCGGAGGACCG
AAGGAGCTAACCGCTTTTTTGCACAACATGGGGGATCATGTAACTCGCCTTGATCGTTGGGAACCGGAGC
TGAATGAAGCCATACCAAACGACGAGCGTGACACCACGATGCCTGTAGCAATGGCAACAACGTTGCGCAA
ACTATTAACTGGCGAACTACTTACTCTAGCTTCCCGGCAACAATTAATAGACTGGATGGAGGCGGATAAA
GTTGCAGGACCACTTCTGCGCTCGGCCCTTCCGGCTGGCTGGTTTATTGCTGATAAATCTGGAGCCGGTG
AGCGTGGGTCTCGCGGTATCATTGCAGCACTGGGGCCAGATGGTAAGCCCTCCCGTATCGTAGTTATCTA
CACGACGGGGAGTCAGGCAACTATGGATGAACGAAATAGACAGATCGCTGAGATAGGTGCCTCACTGATT
AAGCATTGGTAACTGTCAGACCAAGTTTACTCATATATACTTTAGATTGATTTAAAACTTCATTTTTAAT
TTAAAAGGATCTAGGTGAAGATCCTTTTTGATAATCTCATGACCAAAATCCCTTAACGTGAGTTTTCGTT
CCACTGAGCGTCAGACCCCGTAGAAAAGATCAAAGGATCTTCTTGAGATCCTTTTTTTCTGCGCGTAATC
TGCTGCTTGCAAACAAAAAAACCACCGCTACCAGCGGTGGTTTGTTTGCCGGATCAAGAGCTACCAACTC
TTTTTCCGAAGGTAACTGGCTTCAGCAGAGCGCAGATACCAAATACTGTCCTTCTAGTGTAGCCGTAGTT
AGGCCACCACTTCAAGAACTCTGTAGCACCGCCTACATACCTCGCTCTGCTAATCCTGTTACCAGTGGCT
GCTGCCAGTGGCGATAAGTCGTGTCTTACCGGGTTGGACTCAAGACGATAGTTACCGGATAAGGCGCAGC
GGTCGGGCTGAACGGGGGGTTCGTGCACACAGCCCAGCTTGGAGCGAACGACCTACACCGAACTGAGATA
CCTACAGCGTGAGCTATGAGAAAGCGCCACGCTTCCCGAAGGGAGAAAGGCGGACAGGTATCCGGTAAGC
GGCAGGGTCGGAACAGGAGAGCGCACGAGGGAGCTTCCAGGGGGAAACGCCTGGTATCTTTATAGTCCTG
TCGGGTTTCGCCACCTCTGACTTGAGCGTCGATTTTTGTGATGCTCGTCAGGGGGGCGGAGCCTATGGAA
AAACGCCAGCAACGCGGCCTTTTTACGGTTCCTGGCCTTTTGCTGGCCTTTTGCTCACATGTTCTTTCCT
GCGTTATCCCCTGATTCTGTGGATAACCGTATTACCGCCTTTGAGTGAGCTGATACCGCTCGCCGCAGCC
GAACGACCGAGCGCAGCGAGTCAGTGAGCGAGGAAGCGGAAGAGCGCCCAATACGCAAACCGCCTCTCCC
CGCGCGTTGGCCGATTCATTAATGCAGCTGGCACGACAGGTTTCCCGACTGGAAAGCGGGCAGTGAGCGC
AACGCAATTAATGTGAGTTAGCTCACTCATTAGGCACCCCAGGCTTTACACTTTATGCTTCCGGCTCGTA
TGTTGTGTGGAATTGTGAGCGGATAACAATTTCACACAGGAAACAGCTATGACCATGATTACGCCAAGCG
CGCAATTAACCCTCACTAAAGGGAACAAAAGCTGGAGCTGCAAGCTTAATGTAGTCTTATGCAATACTCT
TGTAGTCTTGCAACATGGTAACGATGAGTTAGCAACATGCCTTACAAGGAGAGAAAAAGCACCGTGCATG
CCGATTGGTGGAAGTAAGGTGGTACGATCGTGCCTTATTAGGAAGGCAACAGACGGGTCTGACATGGATT
GGACGAACCACTGAATTGCCGCATTGCAGAGATATTGTATTTAAGTGCCTAGCTCGATACAATAAACGGG
TCTCTCTGGTTAGACCAGATCTGAGCCTGGGAGCTCTCTGGCTAACTAGGGAACCCACTGCTTAAGCCTC
AATAAAGCTTGCCTTGAGTGCTTCAAGTAGTGTGTGCCCGTCTGTTGTGTGACTCTGGTAACTAGAGATC
CCTCAGACCCTTTTAGTCAGTGTGGAAAATCTCTAGCAGTGGCGCCCGAACAGGGACCTGAAAGCGAAAG
GGAAACCAGAGCTCTCTCGACGCAGGACTCGGCTTGCTGAAGCGCGCACGGCAAGAGGCGAGGGGCGGCG
ACTGGTGAGTACGCCAAAAATTTTGACTAGCGGAGGCTAGAAGGAGAGAGATGGGTGCGAGAGCGTCAGT
ATTAAGCGGGGGAGAATTAGATCGCGATGGGAAAAAATTCGGTTAAGGCCAGGGGGAAAGAAAAAATATA
AATTAAAACATATAGTATGGGCAAGCAGGGAGCTAGAACGATTCGCAGTTAATCCTGGCCTGTTAGAAAC
ATCAGAAGGCTGTAGACAAATACTGGGACAGCTACAACCATCCCTTCAGACAGGATCAGAAGAACTTAGA
TCATTATATAATACAGTAGCAACCCTCTATTGTGTGCATCAAAGGATAGAGATAAAAGACACCAAGGAAG
CTTTAGACAAGATAGAGGAAGAGCAAAACAAAAGTAAGACCACCGCACAGCAAGCGGCCGCTGATCTTCA
GACCTGGAGGAGGAGATATGAGGGACAATTGGAGAAGTGAATTATATAAATATAAAGTAGTAAAAATTGA
ACCATTAGGAGTAGCACCCACCAAGGCAAAGAGAAGAGTGGTGCAGAGAGAAAAAAGAGCAGTGGGAATA
GGAGCTTTGTTCCTTGGGTTCTTGGGAGCAGCAGGAAGCACTATGGGCGCAGCCTCAATGACGCTGACGG
TACAGGCCAGACAATTATTGTCTGGTATAGTGCAGCAGCAGAACAATTTGCTGAGGGCTATTGAGGCGCA
ACAGCATCTGTTGCAACTCACAGTCTGGGGCATCAAGCAGCTCCAGGCAAGAATCCTGGCTGTGGAAAGA
TACCTAAAGGATCAACAGCTCCTGGGGATTTGGGGTTGCTCTGGAAAACTCATTTGCACCACTGCTGTGC
CTTGGAATGCTAGTTGGAGTAATAAATCTCTGGAACAGATTTGGAATCACACGACCTGGATGGAGTGGGA
CAGAGAAATTAACAATTACACAAGCTTAATACACTCCTTAATTGAAGAATCGCAAAACCAGCAAGAAAAG
AATGAACAAGAATTATTGGAATTAGATAAATGGGCAAGTTTGTGGAATTGGTTTAACATAACAAATTGGC
TGTGGTATATAAAATTATTCATAATGATAGTAGGAGGCTTGGTAGGTTTAAGAATAGTTTTTGCTGTACT
TTCTATAGTGAATAGAGTTAGGCAGGGATATTCACCATTATCGTTTCAGACCCACCTCCCAACCCCGAGG
GGACCCGACAGGCCCGAAGGAATAGAAGAAGAAGGTGGAGAGAGAGACAGAGACAGATCCATTCGATTAG
TGAACGGATCTCGACGGTATCGGTTAACTTTTAAAAGAAAAGGGGGGATTGGGGGGTACAGTGCAGGGGA
AAGAATAGTAGACATAATAGCAACAGACATACAAACTAAAGAATTACAAAAACAAATTACAAAAATTCAA
AATTTTATCGATCACGAGACTAGCCTCGAGAAGCTTGATCGGCCACGCGGATCTCGACATTGATTATTGA
CTAGTTATTAATAGTAATCAATTACGGGGTCATTAGTTCATAGCCCATATATGGAGTTCCGCGTTACATA
ACTTACGGTAAATGGCCCGCCTGGCTGACCGCCCAACGACCCCCGCCCATTGACGTCAATAATGACGTAT
GTTCCCATAGTAACGCCAATAGGGACTTTCCATTGACGTCAATGGGTGGAGTATTTACGGTAAACTGCCC
ACTTGGCAGTACATCAAGTGTATCATATGCCAAGTCCGCCCCCTATTGACGTCAATGACGGTAAATGGCC
CGCCTGGCATTATGCCCAGTACATGACCTTACGGGACTTTCCTACTTGGCAGTACATCTACGTATTAGTC
ATCGCTATTACCATGGGTCGAGGTGAGCCCCACGTTCTGCTTCACTCTCCCCATCTCCCCCCCCTCCCCA
CCCCCAATTTTGTATTTATTTATTTTTTAATTATTTTGTGCAGCGATGGGGGCGGGGGGGGGGGGGGCGC
GCGCCAGGCGGGGCGGGGCGGGGCGAGGGGCGGGGCGGGGCGAGGCGGAGAGGTGCGGCGGCAGCCAATC
AGAGCGGCGCGCTCCGAAAGTTTCCTTTTATGGCGAGGCGGCGGCGGCGGCGGCCCTATAAAAAGCGAAG
CGCGCGGCGGGCGGGAGTCGCTGCGTTGCCTTCGCCCCGTGCCCCGCTCCGCGCCGCCTCGCGCCGCCCG
CCCCGGCTCTGACTGACCGCGTTACTCCCACAGGTGAGCGGGCGGGACGGCCCTTCTCCTCCGGGCTGTA
ATTAGCGCTTGGTTTAATGACGGCTCGTTTCTTTTCTGTGGCTGCGTGAAAGCCTTAAAGGGCTCCGGGA
GGGCCCTTTGTGCGGGGGGGAGCGGCTCGGGGGGTGCGTGCGTGTGTGTGTGCGTGGGGAGCGCCGCGTG
CGGCCCGCGCTGCCCGGCGGCTGTGAGCGCTGCGGGCGCGGCGCGGGGCTTTGTGCGCTCCGCGTGTGCG
CGAGGGGAGCGCGGCCGGGGGCGGTGCCCCGCGGTGCGGGGGGGCTGCGAGGGGAACAAAGGCTGCGTGC
GGGGTGTGTGCGTGGGGGGGTGAGCAGGGGGTGTGGGCGCGGCGGTCGGGCTGTAACCCCCCCCTGCACC
CCCCTCCCCGAGTTGCTGAGCACGGCCCGGCTTCGGGTGCGGGGCTCCGTGCGGGGCGTGGCGCGGGGCT
CGCCGTGCCGGGCGGGGGGTGGCGGCAGGTGGGGGTGCCGGGCGGGGCGGGGCCGCCTCGGGCCGGGGAG
GGCTCGGGGGAGGGGCGCGGCGGCCCCGGAGCGCCGGCGGCTGTCGAGGCGCGGCGAGCCGCAGCCATTG
CCTTTTATGGTAATCGTGCGAGAGGGCGCAGGGACTTCCTTTGTCCCAAATCTGGCGGAGCCGAAATCTG
GGAGGCGCCGCCGCACCCCCTCTAGCGGGCGCGGGCGAAGCGGTGCGGCGCCGGCAGGAAGGAAATGGGC
GGGGAGGGCCTTCGTGCGTCGCCGCGCCGCCGTCCCCTTCTCCATCTCCAGCCTCGGGGCTGCCGCAGGG
GGACGGCTGCCTTCGGGGGGGACGGGGCAGGGCGGGGTTCGGCTTCTGGCGTGTGACCGGCGGCTCCGGA
GCGCACGTCGGCAGTCGGCTCCCTCGTTGACCGAATCACCGACCTCTCTCCCCAGGGGGATCCACCGGGC
TAGCATCGCCACCATGTCTACTCCAGACCCACCCTTGGGTGGGACTCCTCGGCCTGGTCCTTCCCCAGGC
CCTGGTCCTTCACCTGGTGCAATGCTGGGTCCTAGCCCTGGCCCCTCACCAGGTTCTGCCCACAGCATGA
TGGGGCCAAGCCCAGGACCTCCTTCAGCAGGACATCCCATGCCCACCCAGGGGCCTGGAGGGTACCCCCA
GGACAACATGCATCAGATGCACAAGCCTATGGAGTCCATGCACGAGAAGGGCATGCCTGATGACCCACGA
TACAACCAGATGAAAGGGATGGGCATGCGGTCAGGGGCCCACACAGGCATGGCACCTCCACCTAGTCCCA
TGGACCAGCATTCTCAAGGTTACCCCTCACCCCTCGGCGGCTCTGAACATGCCTCCAGTCCTGTCCCAGC
CAGTGGCCCATCTTCAGGCCCCCAGATGTCCTCTGGGCCAGGAGGGGCCCCACTAGATGGTTCTGATCCC
CAGGCCTTGGGACAGCAAAACAGAGGCCCAACCCCATTTAACCAGAACCAGCTGCATCAACTCAGAGCTC
AGATAATGGCCTACAAGATGTTGGCCAGGGGCCAGCCATTGCCCGACCACCTGCAGATGGCCGTGCAAGG
CAAGCGGCCGATGCCTGGAATGCAGCAACAGATGCCAACACTACCTCCACCCTCAGTGTCCGCCACAGGA
CCCGGACCTGGACCCGGCCCTGGCCCTGGCCCTGGCCCAGGACCAGCCCCTCCAAATTACAGTAGACCCC
ATGGTATGGGAGGGCCCAACATGCCTCCCCCAGGACCCTCAGGTGTGCCCCCCGGGATGCCTGGTCAGCC
GCCTGGAGGGCCTCCCAAGCCATGGCCTGAAGGACCCATGGCCAATGCTGCTGCCCCCACAAGCACCCCA
CAGAAGCTGATTCCTCCGCAACCAACAGGCCGTCCTTCACCTGCACCTCCTGCTGTCCCGCCTGCTGCCT
CACCTGTAATGCCACCACAAACACAGTCCCCAGGGCAGCCAGCCCAGCCTGCTCCATTGGTGCCACTGCA
CCAGAAGCAGAGCCGAATCACCCCCATCCAGAAGCCCCGAGGCCTTGACCCTGTGGAGATCCTACAAGAG
CGGGAGTACAGGCTTCAGGCTCGAATCGCACACAGAATTCAGGAACTTGAAAACCTCCCTGGGTCCCTGG
CTGGGGACCTTCGAACCAAAGCAACCATCGAACTCAAGGCCCTTAGGTTGCTGAACTTCCAGAGGCAGCT
GCGCCAGGAGGTGGTGGTGTGCATGCGAAGAGACACAGCCCTGGAGACAGCCCTCAATGCCAAGGCCTAC
AAGCGCAGCAAACGTCAGTCACTACGGGAGGCCCGCATCACTGAGAAGTTGGAGAAGCAGCAGAAGATTG
AACAGGAGCGCAAGCGCCGCCAGAAGCACCAGGAGTACCTCAACAGCATTCTGCAGCATGCCAAGGACTT
CAGGGAGTATCACAGATCAGTCACAGGCAAACTCCAGAAACTCACCAAGGCTGTGGCCACCTACCATGCC
AACACTGAGCGGGAGCAGAAGAAAGAAAATGAGCGCATTGAGAAGGAGCGAATGCGGAGGCTTATGGCTG
AAGATGAGGAGGGCTACCGCAAACTCATTGACCAGAAGAAGGACAAGCGCCTGGCCTACCTTCTGCAGCA
GACAGATGAGTATGTGGCCAACCTCACAGAGCTGGTGCGGCAGCACAAAGCTGCCCAGGTTGCCAAGGAG
AAGAAGAAGAAAAAGAAAAAGAAGAAGGCAGAAAATGCTGAAGGACAGACACCTGCTATTGGACCAGATG
GTGAGCCTCTGGATGAGACCAGCCAGATGAGTGACCTCCCTGTGAAGGTGATCCACGTGGAGAGTGGCAA
GATCCTCACTGGCACAGATGCCCCAAAAGCCGGGCAGCTGGAAGCCTGGCTTGAAATGAACCCAGGGTAT
GAAGTAGCCCCCAGGTCAGACAGTGAAGAAAGTGGCTCTGAAGAGGAGGAGGAGGAGGAGGAAGAGGAGC
AGCCTCAGCCCGCACAGCCCCCTACACTGCCTGTGGAAGAAAAGAAGAAGATTCCAGACCCAGACAGCGA
TGATGTCTCTGAGGTGGACGCCCGACACATTATTGAGAACGCCAAGCAAGATGTGGACGATGAGTACGGT
GTGTCCCAGGCCCTTGCTCGTGGCCTGCAGTCTTACTATGCTGTGGCCCATGCAGTCACAGAGAGAGTAG
ATAAGCAGTCCGCCCTCATGGTCAACGGTGTCCTCAAACAGTACCAGATCAAGGGTTTGGAGTGGCTGGT
GTCCCTGTACAACAACAACCTGAATGGCATCCTGGCTGATGAGATGGGGCTGGGGAGGACCATCCAGACC
ATCGCGCTCATCACATACCTCATGGAGCACAAGCGCATCAACGGGCCTTTCCTCATCATCGTGCCTCTCT
CGACACTGTCAAACTGGGCGTATGAATTTGACAAGTGGGCCCCCTCTGTGGTGAAGGTTTCTTACAAGGG
CTCTCCAGCTGCAAGGCGAGCTTTTGTCCCACAGCTTCGCAGTGGGAAGTTCAACGTCTTACTGACCACC
TATGAATATATCATCAAAGACAAGCATATCCTAGCCAAGATCCGCTGGAAGTACATGATTGTGGATGAAG
GCCACCGCATGAAAAACCACCACTGCAAGTTGACGCAGGTCCTTAACACACACTACGTGGCCCCTCGGCG
CCTGCTTCTTACAGGCACACCACTGCAGAACAAGCTACCGGAGCTCTGGGCCCTGCTTAACTTCCTGCTC
CCCACTATCTTCAAGAGCTGCAGCACCTTCGAACAGTGGTTCAATGCACCCTTTGCCATGACTGGAGAAA
AGGTGGACCTGAATGAAGAGGAGACTATCCTCATTATTCGTCGCCTACACAAAGTTCTGCGGCCCTTCCT
GCTGCGGCGGCTCAAGAAGGAAGTTGAAGCCCAGCTCCCTGAGAAGGTAGAGTATGTCATCAAATGCGAC
ATGTCAGCCCTGCAGCGTGTGCTGTACCGTCACATGCAGGCCAAAGGTGTGCTGCTGACTGACGGCTCCG
AGAAGGACAAGAAGGGCAAAGGTGGCACCAAGACACTGATGAACACTATTATGCAACTGCGTAAGATCTG
CAACCACCCCTACATGTTCCAGCACATCGAGGAGTCCTTTTCTGAGCACTTGGGGTTCACCGGCGGCATC
GTGCAAGGATTGGACCTTTACCGTGCCTCAGGGAAATTTGAACTTCTTGATAGAATTCTACCCAAACTCC
GTGCAACGAACCATAAAGTGCTCCTCTTTTGCCAAATGACCTCCCTCATGACCATCATGGAAGACTACTT
TGCATACCGTGGCTTCAAATACCTCAGGCTTGATGGAACCACAAAAGCAGAAGACCGGGGCATGCTGTTG
AAAACCTTTAATGAACCTGGCTCTGAGTATTTCATTTTCCTGCTCAGTACCCGTGCTGGGGGGCTGGGCC
TGAATCTGCAGTCAGCTGACACTGTGATCATCTTTGACAGTGACTGGAATCCCCACCAGGACCTGCAAGC
ACAGGATCGAGCCCATCGCATTGGACAGCAGAATGAGGTGCGTGTTCTTCGCCTGTGCACGGTCAACAGT
GTGGAAGAGAAGATACTGGCTGCTGCCAAATACAAACTCAATGTGGATCAGAAGGTGATCCAGGCAGGCA
TGTTCGACCAGAAGTCGTCCAGCCATGAGAGGCGTGCCTTCCTGCAGGCCATCCTGGAGCACGAGGAGCA
GGATGAGGAGGAAGATGAGGTGCCTGATGATGAGACCGTCAACCAGATGATTGCCCGGCACGAAGAAGAG
TTTGACCTCTTCATGCGCATGGACTTGGACCGCCGGCGTGAAGAAGCCCGCAACCCCAAGCGGAAGCCAC
GCCTGATGGAAGAGGATGAGCTCCCATCCTGGATCATCAAGGATGATGCCGAGGTGGAGCGGCTGACATG
TGAAGAGGAAGAGGAGAAGATGTTCGGCCGTGGTTCTCGCCACCGCAAGGAGGTAGACTACAGCGACTCA
CTGACAGAGAAGCAGTGGCTCAAGGCTATCGAGGAGGGCACGCTGGAGGAGATCGAAGAGGAGGTCCGGC
AGAAGAAATCTTCACGTAAGCGTAAGCGAGACAGCGAGGCCGGCTCCTCCACCCCGACCACCAGCACCCG
CAGCCGTGACAAGGATGAGGAGAGCAAGAAGCAGAAGAAACGTGGGCGGCCACCTGCTGAGAAGCTGTCC
CCAAACCCACCTAACCTCACCAAGAAGATGAAGAAGATCGTGGATGCTGTGATCAAGTACAAAGACAGCA
GCAGTGGACGTCAGCTCAGCGAGGTGTTCATCCAGCTCCCCTCTCGCAAGGAGCTTCCTGAGTACTATGA
GCTCATCCGAAAGCCTGTGGACTTCAAGAAGATCAAGGAACGCATCCGAAACCACAAGTACCGCAGCCTC
AATGACCTGGAGAAGGATGTGATGCTGCTGTGCCAGAACGCTCAGACGTTCAACCTCGAGGGTTCCCTGA
TCTATGAGGACTCCATCGTCCTGCAGTCTGTCTTCACCAGCGTACGGCAGAAGATTGAGAAGGAGGACGA
CAGTGAAGGCGAGGAAAGCGAGGAGGAGGAGGAGGGCGAGGAGGAAGGCTCCGAGTCTGAGTCCCGCTCC
GTCAAGGTGAAGATCAAGCTGGGCCGCAAGGAGAAGGCCCAGGACCGACTCAAGGGGGGCCGCCGGCGGC
CAAGCCGGGGATCCCGGGCCAAGCCGGTTGTGAGTGACGATGACAGTGAGGAGGAGCAGGAGGAGGACCG
CTCAGGAAGTGGCAGTGAGGAAGACGGTGGAACCGGTAGTGGAGGATCCGGTGTGAGCAAGGGCGAGGAG
CTGTTCACCGGGGTGGTGCCCATCCTGGTCGAGCTGGACGGCGACGTAAACGGCCACAAGTTCAGCGTGC
GCGGCGAGGGCGAGGGCGATGCCACCAACGGCAAGCTGACCCTGAAGTTCATCTGCACCACCGGCAAGCT
GCCCGTGCCCTGGCCCACCCTCGTGACCACCCTGACCTACGGCGTGCAGTGCTTCAGCCGCTACCCCGAC
CACATGAAGCAGCACGACTTCTTCAAGTCCGCCATGCCCGAAGGCTACGTCCAGGAGCGCACCATCTCCT
TCAAGGACGACGGCACCTACAAGACCCGCGCCGAGGTGAAGTTCGAGGGCGACACCCTGGTGAACCGCAT
CGAGCTGAAGGGCATCGACTTCAAGGAGGACGGCAACATCCTGGGGCACAAGCTGGAGTACAACTTCAAC
AGCCACAACGTCTATATCACGGCCGACAAGCAGAAGAACGGCATCAAGGCGAACTTCAAGATCCGCCACA
ACGTCGAGGACGGCAGCGTGCAGCTCGCCGACCACTACCAGCAGAACACCCCCATCGGCGACGGCCCCGT
GCTGCTGCCCGACAACCACTACCTGAGCACCCAGTCCAAGCTGAGCAAAGACCCCAACGAGAAGCGCGAT
CACATGGTCCTGCTGGAGTTCGTGACCGCCGCCGGGATCACTCTCGGCATGGACGAGCTGTACAAGTAAG
TCGACGATATCGTACAAGTAAGATTCGACAATCAACCTCTGGATTACAAAATTTGTGAAAGATTGACTGG
TATTCTTAACTATGTTGCTCCTTTTACGCTATGTGGATACGCTGCTTTAATGCCTTTGTATCATGCTATT
GCTTCCCGTATGGCTTTCATTTTCTCCTCCTTGTATAAATCCTGGTTGCTGTCTCTTTATGAGGAGTTGT
GGCCCGTTGTCAGGCAACGTGGCGTGGTGTGCACTGTGTTTGCTGACGCAACCCCCACTGGTTGGGGCAT
TGCCACCACCTGTCAGCTCCTTTCCGGGACTTTCGCTTTCCCCCTCCCTATTGCCACGGCGGAACTCATC
GCCGCCTGCCTTGCCCGCTGCTGGACAGGGGCTCGGCTGTTGGGCACTGACAATTCCGTGGTGTTGTCGG
GGAAGCTGACGTCCTTTCCATGGCTGCTCGCCTGTGTTGCCACCTGGATTCTGCGCGGGACGTCCTTCTG
CTACGTCCCTTCGGCCCTCAATCCAGCGGACCTTCCTTCCCGCGGCCTGCTGCCGGCTCTGCGGCCTCTT
CCGCGTCTTCGCCTTCGCCCTCAGACGAGTCGGATCTCCCTTTGGGCCGCCTCCCCGCCTGGAATTCGAG
CTCGGTACCTTTAAGACCAATGACTTACAAGGCAGCTGTAGATCTTAGCCACTTTTTAAAAGAAAAGGGG
GGACTGGAAGGGCTAATTCACTCCCAACGAAGACAAGATCTGCTTTTTGCTTGTACTGGGTCTCTCTGGT
TAGACCAGATCTGAGCCTGGGAGCTCTCTGGCTAACTAGGGAACCCACTGCTTAAGCCTCAATAAAGCTT
GCCTTGAGTGCTTCAAGTAGTGTGTGCCCGTCTGTTGTGTGACTCTGGTAACTAGAGATCCCTCAGACCC
TTTTAGTCAGTGTGGAAAATCTCTAGCAGTAGTAGTTCATGTCATCTTATTATTCAGTATTTATAACTTG
CAAAGAAATGAATATCAGAGAGTGAGAGGAACTTGTTTATTGCAGCTTATAATGGTTACAAATAAAGCAA
TAGCATCACAAATTTCACAAATAAAGCATTTTTTTCACTGCATTCTAGTTGTGGTTTGTCCAAACTCATC
AATGTATCTTATCATGTCTGGCTCTAGCTATCCCGCCCCTAACTCCGCCCAGTTCCGCCCATTCTCCGCC
CCATGGCTGACTAATTTTTTTTATTTATGCAGAGGCCGAGGCCGCCTCGGCCTCTGAGCTATTCCAGAAG
TAGTGAGGAGGCTTTTTTGGAGGCCTAGGCTTTTGCGTCGAGACGTACCCAATTCGCCCTATAGTGAGTC
GTATTACGCGCGCTCACTGGCCGTCGTTTTACAACGTCGTGACTGGGAAAACCCTGGCGTTACCCAACTT
AATCGCCTTGCAGCACATCCCCCTTTCGCCAGCTGGCGTAATAGCGAAGAGGCCCGCACCGATCGCCCTT
CCCAACAGTTGCGCAGCCTGAATGGCGAATGGCGCG
[124 nt withheld, positions 12987-13110]
C
[91 nt withheld, positions 13112-13202]
A
[49 nt withheld, positions 13204-13252]
CCTTTGACGTTGGAGTCCACGTTCTTT
[37 nt withheld, positions 13280-13316]
ACCCTATCTCGGTCTATTCTTTTGATTTATAAGGGATTTTGCCGATTTCGGCCTATTGGTTAAAAAATGA
GCTGATTTAACAAAAATTTAACGCGAATTTTAACAAAATATTAACGTTTACAATTTCC
Features (pLannotate 1.2.2; 29 found; start..end, strand, type, name):
     27..131     +  promoter       AmpR promoter: bla
    132..992     +  CDS            AmpR: β-lactamase; bla; confers resistance to ampicillin, carbenicillin, and related antibiotics
   1163..1751    +  rep_origin     ori: high-copy-number ColE1/pMB1/pBR322/pUC origin of replication
   1934..2026    +  CDS            lacI (fragment): lac repressor; lacI; The lac repressor binds to the lac operator to inhibit transcription in E. coli. This inhibition can be relieved by adding lactose or isopropyl-β-D-thiogalactopyranoside (IPTG).
   2039..2060    +  protein_bind   CAP binding site: CAP binding activates transcription in the presence of cAMP. E. coli catabolite activator protein
   2075..2105    +  promoter       lac promoter: promoter for the E. coli lac operon
   2109..2131    +  protein_bind   lac operator (fragment): The lac repressor binds to the lac operator to inhibit transcription in E. coli. This inhibition can be relieved by adding lactose or isopropyl-β-D-thiogalactopyranoside (IPTG). lac repressor encoded by lacI
   2174..2192    +  promoter       T3 promoter: promoter for bacteriophage T3 RNA polymerase
   2220..2441    +  promoter       RSV promoter: Rous sarcoma virus enhancer/promoter
   2448..2628    +  LTR            5' LTR (truncated): truncated 5' long terminal repeat (LTR) from HIV-1
   2672..2797    +  misc_feature   HIV-1 Ψ: packaging signal of human immunodeficiency virus type 1
   2781..3144    +  CDS            HIV-1 gag (fragment): gag protein from human immunodeficiency virus 1; gag
   3239..3575    +  ncRNA          RRE: Accession: RF00036 - HIV Rev response element
   3900..4000    +  CDS            Rev (fragment): human immunodeficiency virus 1 (HIV-1) Rev protein; rev; enhances nuclear export of unspliced and incompletely spliced viral mRNAs
   4019..4136    +  misc_feature   cPPT/CTS: central polypurine tract and central termination sequence of HIV-1
   4186..4565    +  enhancer       CMV enhancer: human cytomegalovirus immediate early enhancer
   4568..4843    +  promoter       chicken β-actin promoter: No description available
   4844..5806    +  intron         chimeric intron: chimera between introns from chicken β-actin and rabbit β-globin
   5804..5865    +  promoter       hPGK promoter (fragment): human phosphoglycerate kinase 1 promoter
   5894..10735   +  CDS            Smarca4: SMCA4_MOUSE - Also known as Baf190a, Brg1, Snf2b, Snf2l4. Experimental evidence at protein level: Swiss-Prot protein existence level 1. Involved in transcriptional activation and repression of select genes by chromatin remodeling (alteration of DNA-nucleosome topology). Component of SWI/SNF chromatin remodeling complexes that carry out key enzymatic activities, changing chromatin structure by altering DNA-histone contacts within a nucleosome in an ATP-dependent manner. Component of the CREST-BRG1 complex, a multiprotein complex that regulates promoter activation by orchestrating the calcium- d
  10763..11479   +  CDS            SiriusGFP: enhanced GFP (EGFP) derivative that exhibits robust folding and enhanced photostability (Zhong et al., 2019) mammalian codon-optimized
  11510..12098   +  misc_feature   WPRE: woodchuck hepatitis virus posttranscriptional regulatory element
  12115..12183   +  CDS            nef (fragment): NEF_HV1Z2 - Experimental evidence at protein level: Swiss-Prot protein existence level 1. Extracellular Nef protein targets CD4(+) T-lymphocytes for apoptosis by interacting with CXCR4 surface receptors. From Human immunodeficiency virus type 1 group M subtype D (isolate Z2/CDC-Z34) (HIV-1).
  12185..12418   +  LTR            3' LTR (ΔU3): self-inactivating 3' long terminal repeat (LTR) from HIV-1
  12490..12611   +  polyA_signal   SV40 poly(A) signal: SV40 polyadenylation signal
  12630..12765   +  rep_origin     SV40 ori: SV40 origin of replication
  12798..12816   -  promoter       T7 promoter: promoter for bacteriophage T7 RNA polymerase
  12824..12979   +  CDS            lacZα (fragment): LacZα fragment of β-galactosidase; lacZ fragment
  12987..13442   +  rep_origin     f1 ori (sequence partly withheld): f1 bacteriophage origin of replication; arrow indicates direction of (+) strand synthesis
