[The description below was written by a language model from this plasmid's Addgene catalogue record and pLannotate feature annotations shown in this document.]
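Description:
K785R Smarca4-sfGFP is a 13.4 kb third-generation, self-inactivating lentiviral transfer plasmid built on the pRRL backbone for expression in mammalian cells. It is propagated in E. coli through a high-copy ColE1/pUC-type origin with ampicillin selection (AmpR), and it also carries an f1 origin, an SV40 origin and leftover lac/lacZα cloning-vector fragments. The viral portion begins with an RSV promoter driving a truncated HIV-1 5' LTR, which makes genomic RNA production in packaging cells Tat-independent. This is followed by the Ψ packaging signal with a partial gag sequence, the Rev response element for nuclear export of unspliced RNA, and the cPPT/CTS element that aids nuclear import of the reverse-transcribed genome. The ΔU3 3' LTR inactivates LTR promoter activity after integration, and an SV40 poly(A) signal lies downstream.

The payload is driven by the CAG promoter, annotated as its component parts: CMV enhancer, chicken β-actin promoter and chimeric intron. A short hPGK promoter fragment is also detected just upstream of the coding region, probably a cloning remnant. The open reading frame encodes mouse Smarca4 (Brg1), the ATPase subunit of SWI/SNF (BAF) chromatin remodeling complexes, carrying the K785R substitution that the record describes as dominant-negative. It is fused at its C terminus to super-folder GFP. The automated annotation labels this reporter SiriusGFP, most likely a closest-match call among related GFP variants. A WPRE follows to enhance transcript expression. No mammalian drug-selection marker is annotated, so transduced cells would be identified by GFP fluorescence. The construct is used to express and visualise mutant Brg1 when studying how SMARCA4 mutants affect chromatin and enhancer accessibility.
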