Addgene plasmid #107057: K785R Smarca4-sfGFP
Purpose: Expression of dominant-negative K785R Smarca4 (Brg1) with C-terminal super-folder GFP fusion.
Depositing lab: Jerry Crabtree & Courtney Hodges. Depositing organization: Baylor College of Medicine. Publication: Dominant-negative SMARCA4 mutants alter the accessibility landscape of tissue-unrestricted enhancers. Hodges HC, Stanton BZ, Cermakova K, Chang CY, Miller EL, Kirkland JG, Ku WL, Veverka V, Zhao K, Crabtree GR. Nat Struct Mol Biol. 2018 Jan;25(1):61-72. doi: 10.1038/s41594-017-0007-3. Epub 2017 Dec 11. PubMed 29323272.
Backbone
  Vector backbone: pRRL
  Total vector size (bp): 13444
  Vector type: Mammalian Expression, Lentiviral
Growth in bacteria
  Bacterial resistance: Ampicillin, 100 μg/mL
  Growth temperature: 37°C
  Growth strain: NEB Stable
  Copy number: High Copy
Gene/Insert
  Gene/Insert name: SWI/SNF related, matrix associated, actin dependent regulator of chromatin, subfamily a, member 4
  Species: M. musculus (mouse)
  Mutation: K785R
  Entrez Gene: Smarca4 (a.k.a. BAF190A, Brg1, HP1-BP72, SNF2beta, SW1/SNF, b2b508.1Clo, b2b692Clo)
  Promoter: CAG
  Tag / fusion protein: Super-folder GFP (sfGFP) (C terminal on insert)
  Cloning method: Restriction Enzyme; 5′ cloning site NheI (not destroyed); 3′ cloning site EcoRV (not destroyed)
  Sequencing primers: 5′ GGTTCGGCTTCTGGCGTGTGACC; 3′ CATAGCGTAAAAGGAGCAACA
Terms and licenses: Academic/Nonprofit Terms; Industry Terms: Not Available to Industry
How to cite: K785R Smarca4-sfGFP was a gift from Jerry Crabtree & Courtney Hodges (Addgene plasmid # 107057 ; http://n2t.net/addgene:107057 ; RRID:Addgene_107057)
