>Addgene plasmid #107057 | K785R Smarca4-sfGFP | addgene partial sequence | sequence record 207629 | Addgene Partial NGS Result
ATGTCTACTCCAGACCCACCCTTGGGTGGGACTCCTCGGCCTGGTCCTTCCCCAGGCCCTGGTCCTTCAC
CTGGTGCAATGCTGGGTCCTAGCCCTGGCCCCTCACCAGGTTCTGCCCACAGCATGATGGGGCCAAGCCC
AGGACCTCCTTCAGCAGGACATCCCATGCCCACCCAGGGGCCTGGAGGGTACCCCCAGGACAACATGCAT
CAGATGCACAAGCCTATGGAGTCCATGCACGAGAAGGGCATGCCTGATGACCCACGATACAACCAGATGA
AAGGGATGGGCATGCGGTCAGGGGCCCACACAGGCATGGCACCTCCACCTAGTCCCATGGACCAGCATTC
TCAAGGTTACCCCTCACCCCTCGGCGGCTCTGAACATGCCTCCAGTCCTGTCCCAGCCAGTGGCCCATCT
TCAGGCCCCCAGATGTCCTCTGGGCCAGGAGGGGCCCCACTAGATGGTTCTGATCCCCAGGCCTTGGGAC
AGCAAAACAGAGGCCCAACCCCATTTAACCAGAACCAGCTGCATCAACTCAGAGCTCAGATAATGGCCTA
CAAGATGTTGGCCAGGGGCCAGCCATTGCCCGACCACCTGCAGATGGCCGTGCAAGGCAAGCGGCCGATG
CCTGGAATGCAGCAACAGATGCCAACACTACCTCCACCCTCAGTGTCCGCCACAGGACCCGGACCTGGAC
CCGGCCCTGGCCCTGGCCCTGGCCCAGGACCAGCCCCTCCAAATTACAGTAGACCCCATGGTATGGGAGG
GCCCAACATGCCTCCCCCAGGACCCTCAGGTGTGCCCCCCGGGATGCCTGGTCAGCCGCCTGGAGGGCCT
CCCAAGCCATGGCCTGAAGGACCCATGGCCAATGCTGCTGCCCCCACAAGCACCCCACAGAAGCTGATTC
CTCCGCAACCAACAGGCCGTCCTTCACCTGCACCTCCTGCTGTCCCGCCTGCTGCCTCACCTGTAATGCC
ACCACAAACACAGTCCCCAGGGCAGCCAGCCCAGCCTGCTCCATTGGTGCCACTGCACCAGAAGCAGAGC
CGAATCACCCCCATCCAGAAGCCCCGAGGCCTTGACCCTGTGGAGATCCTACAAGAGCGGGAGTACAGGC
TTCAGGCTCGAATCGCACACAGAATTCAGGAACTTGAAAACCTCCCTGGGTCCCTGGCTGGGGACCTTCG
AACCAAAGCAACCATCGAACTCAAGGCCCTTAGGTTGCTGAACTTCCAGAGGCAGCTGCGCCAGGAGGTG
GTGGTGTGCATGCGAAGAGACACAGCCCTGGAGACAGCCCTCAATGCCAAGGCCTACAAGCGCAGCAAAC
GTCAGTCACTACGGGAGGCCCGCATCACTGAGAAGTTGGAGAAGCAGCAGAAGATTGAACAGGAGCGCAA
GCGCCGCCAGAAGCACCAGGAGTACCTCAACAGCATTCTGCAGCATGCCAAGGACTTCAGGGAGTATCAC
AGATCAGTCACAGGCAAACTCCAGAAACTCACCAAGGCTGTGGCCACCTACCATGCCAACACTGAGCGGG
AGCAGAAGAAAGAAAATGAGCGCATTGAGAAGGAGCGAATGCGGAGGCTTATGGCTGAAGATGAGGAGGG
CTACCGCAAACTCATTGACCAGAAGAAGGACAAGCGCCTGGCCTACCTTCTGCAGCAGACAGATGAGTAT
GTGGCCAACCTCACAGAGCTGGTGCGGCAGCACAAAGCTGCCCAGGTTGCCAAGGAGAAGAAGAAGAAAA
AGAAAAAGAAGAAGGCAGAAAATGCTGAAGGACAGACACCTGCTATTGGACCAGATGGTGAGCCTCTGGA
TGAGACCAGCCAGATGAGTGACCTCCCTGTGAAGGTGATCCACGTGGAGAGTGGCAAGATCCTCACTGGC
ACAGATGCCCCAAAAGCCGGGCAGCTGGAAGCCTGGCTTGAAATGAACCCAGGGTATGAAGTAGCCCCCA
GGTCAGACAGTGAAGAAAGTGGCTCTGAAGAGGAGGAGGAGGAGGAGGAAGAGGAGCAGCCTCAGCCCGC
ACAGCCCCCTACACTGCCTGTGGAAGAAAAGAAGAAGATTCCAGACCCAGACAGCGATGATGTCTCTGAG
GTGGACGCCCGACACATTATTGAGAACGCCAAGCAAGATGTGGACGATGAGTACGGTGTGTCCCAGGCCC
TTGCTCGTGGCCTGCAGTCTTACTATGCTGTGGCCCATGCAGTCACAGAGAGAGTAGATAAGCAGTCCGC
CCTCATGGTCAACGGTGTCCTCAAACAGTACCAGATCAAGGGTTTGGAGTGGCTGGTGTCCCTGTACAAC
AACAACCTGAATGGCATCCTGGCTGATGAGATGGGGCTGGGGAGGACCATCCAGACCATCGCGCTCATCA
CATACCTCATGGAGCACAAGCGCATCAACGGGCCTTTCCTCATCATCGTGCCTCTCTCGACACTGTCAAA
CTGGGCGTATGAATTTGACAAGTGGGCCCCCTCTGTGGTGAAGGTTTCTTACAAGGGCTCTCCAGCTGCA
AGGCGAGCTTTTGTCCCACAGCTTCGCAGTGGGAAGTTCAACGTCTTACTGACCACCTATGAATATATCA
TCAAAGACAAGCATATCCTAGCCAAGATCCGCTGGAAGTACATGATTGTGGATGAAGGCCACCGCATGAA
AAACCACCACTGCAAGTTGACGCAGGTCCTTAACACACACTACGTGGCCCCTCGGCGCCTGCTTCTTACA
GGCACACCACTGCAGAACAAGCTACCGGAGCTCTGGGCCCTGCTTAACTTCCTGCTCCCCACTATCTTCA
AGAGCTGCAGCACCTTCGAACAGTGGTTCAATGCACCCTTTGCCATGACTGGAGAAAAGGTGGACCTGAA
TGAAGAGGAGACTATCCTCATTATTCGTCGCCTACACAAAGTTCTGCGGCCCTTCCTGCTGCGGCGGCTC
AAGAAGGAAGTTGAAGCCCAGCTCCCTGAGAAGGTAGAGTATGTCATCAAATGCGACATGTCAGCCCTGC
AGCGTGTGCTGTACCGTCACATGCAGGCCAAAGGTGTGCTGCTGACTGACGGCTCCGAGAAGGACAAGAA
GGGCAAAGGTGGCACCAAGACACTGATGAACACTATTATGCAACTGCGTAAGATCTGCAACCACCCCTAC
ATGTTCCAGCACATCGAGGAGTCCTTTTCTGAGCACTTGGGGTTCACCGGCGGCATCGTGCAAGGATTGG
ACCTTTACCGTGCCTCAGGGAAATTTGAACTTCTTGATAGAATTCTACCCAAACTCCGTGCAACGAACCA
TAAAGTGCTCCTCTTTTGCCAAATGACCTCCCTCATGACCATCATGGAAGACTACTTTGCATACCGTGGC
TTCAAATACCTCAGGCTTGATGGAACCACAAAAGCAGAAGACCGGGGCATGCTGTTGAAAACCTTTAATG
AACCTGGCTCTGAGTATTTCATTTTCCTGCTCAGTACCCGTGCTGGGGGGCTGGGCCTGAATCTGCAGTC
AGCTGACACTGTGATCATCTTTGACAGTGACTGGAATCCCCACCAGGACCTGCAAGCACAGGATCGAGCC
CATCGCATTGGACAGCAGAATGAGGTGCGTGTTCTTCGCCTGTGCACGGTCAACAGTGTGGAAGAGAAGA
TACTGGCTGCTGCCAAATACAAACTCAATGTGGATCAGAAGGTGATCCAGGCAGGCATGTTCGACCAGAA
GTCGTCCAGCCATGAGAGGCGTGCCTTCCTGCAGGCCATCCTGGAGCACGAGGAGCAGGATGAGGAGGAA
GATGAGGTGCCTGATGATGAGACCGTCAACCAGATGATTGCCCGGCACGAAGAAGAGTTTGACCTCTTCA
TGCGCATGGACTTGGACCGCCGGCGTGAAGAAGCCCGCAACCCCAAGCGGAAGCCACGCCTGATGGAAGA
GGATGAGCTCCCATCCTGGATCATCAAGGATGATGCCGAGGTGGAGCGGCTGACATGTGAAGAGGAAGAG
GAGAAGATGTTCGGCCGTGGTTCTCGCCACCGCAAGGAGGTAGACTACAGCGACTCACTGACAGAGAAGC
AGTGGCTCAAGGCTATCGAGGAGGGCACGCTGGAGGAGATCGAAGAGGAGGTCCGGCAGAAGAAATCTTC
ACGTAAGCGTAAGCGAGACAGCGAGGCCGGCTCCTCCACCCCGACCACCAGCACCCGCAGCCGTGACAAG
GATGAGGAGAGCAAGAAGCAGAAGAAACGTGGGCGGCCACCTGCTGAGAAGCTGTCCCCAAACCCACCTA
ACCTCACCAAGAAGATGAAGAAGATCGTGGATGCTGTGATCAAGTACAAAGACAGCAGCAGTGGACGTCA
GCTCAGCGAGGTGTTCATCCAGCTCCCCTCTCGCAAGGAGCTTCCTGAGTACTATGAGCTCATCCGAAAG
CCTGTGGACTTCAAGAAGATCAAGGAACGCATCCGAAACCACAAGTACCGCAGCCTCAATGACCTGGAGA
AGGATGTGATGCTGCTGTGCCAGAACGCTCAGACGTTCAACCTCGAGGGTTCCCTGATCTATGAGGACTC
CATCGTCCTGCAGTCTGTCTTCACCAGCGTACGGCAGAAGATTGAGAAGGAGGACGACAGTGAAGGCGAG
GAAAGCGAGGAGGAGGAGGAGGGCGAGGAGGAAGGCTCCGAGTCTGAGTCCCGCTCCGTCAAGGTGAAGA
TCAAGCTGGGCCGCAAGGAGAAGGCCCAGGACCGACTCAAGGGGGGCCGCCGGCGGCCAAGCCGGGGATC
CCGGGCCAAGCCGGTTGTGAGTGACGATGACAGTGAGGAGGAGCAGGAGGAGGACCGCTCAGGAAGTGGC
AGTGAGGAAGACGGTGGAACCGGTAGTGGAGGATCCGGTGTGAGCAAGGGCGAGGAGCTGTTCACCGGGG
TGGTGCCCATCCTGGTCGAGCTGGACGGCGACGTAAACGGCCACAAGTTCAGCGTGCGCGGCGAGGGCGA
GGGCGATGCCACCAACGGCAAGCTGACCCTGAAGTTCATCTGCACCACCGGCAAGCTGCCCGTGCCCTGG
CCCACCCTCGTGACCACCCTGACCTACGGCGTGCAGTGCTTCAGCCGCTACCCCGACCACATGAAGCAGC
ACGACTTCTTCAAGTCCGCCATGCCCGAAGGCTACGTCCAGGAGCGCACCATCTCCTTCAAGGACGACGG
CACCTACAAGACCCGCGCCGAGGTGAAGTTCGAGGGCGACACCCTGGTGAACCGCATCGAGCTGAAGGGC
ATCGACTTCAAGGAGGACGGCAACATCCTGGGGCACAAGCTGGAGTACAACTTCAACAGCCACAACGTCT
ATATCACGGCCGACAAGCAGAAGAACGGCATCAAGGCGAACTTCAAGATCCGCCACAACGTCGAGGACGG
CAGCGTGCAGCTCGCCGACCACTACCAGCAGAACACCCCCATCGGCGACGGCCCCGTGCTGCTGCCCGAC
AACCACTACCTGAGCACCCAGTCCAAGCTGAGCAAAGACCCCAACGAGAAGCGCGATCACATGGTCCTGC
TGGAGTTCGTGACCGCCGCCGGGATCACTCTCGGCATGGACGAGCTGTACAAGTAAGTCGACGATATCGT
ACAAGTAAGATTCGACAATCAACCTCTGGATTACAAAATTTGTGAAAGATTGACTGGTATTCTTAACTAT
GTTGCTCCTTTTACGCTATGTGGATACGCTGCTTTAATGCCTTTGTATCATGCTATTGCTTCCCGTATGG
CTTTCATTTTCTCCTCCTTGTATAAATCCTGGTTGCTGTCTCTTTATGAGGAGTTGTGGCCCGTTGTCAG
GCAACGTGGCGTGGTGTGCACTGTGTTTGCTGACGCAACCCCCACTGGTTGGGGCATTGCCACCACCTGT
CAGCTCCTTTCCGGGACTTTCGCTTTCCCCCTCCCTATTGCCACGGCGGAACTCATCGCCGCCTGCCTTG
CCCGCTGCTGGACAGGGGCTCGGCTGTTGGGCACTGACAATTCCGTGGTGTTGTCGGGGAAGCTGACGTC
CTTTCCATGGCTGCTCGCCTGTGTTGCCACCTGGATTCTGCGCGGGACGTCCTTCTGCTACGTCCCTTCG
GCCCTCAATCCAGCGGACCTTCCTTCCCGCGGCCTGCTGCCGGCTCTGCGGCCTCTTCCGCGTCTTCGCC
TTCGCCCTCAGACGAGTCGGATCTCCCTTTGGGCCGCCTCCCCGCCTGGAATTCGAGCTCGGTACCTTTA
AGACCAATGACTTACAAGGCAGCTGTAGATCTTAGCCACTTTTTAAAAGAAAAGGGGGGACTGGAAGGGC
TAATTCACTCCCAACGAAGACAAGATCTGCTTTTTGCTTGTACTGGGTCTCTCTGGTTAGACCAGATCTG
AGCCTGGGAGCTCTCTGGCTAACTAGGGAACCCACTGCTTAAGCCTCAATAAAGCTTGCCTTGAGTGCTT
CAAGTAGTGTGTGCCCGTCTGTTGTGTGACTCTGGTAACTAGAGATCCCTCAGACCCTTTTAGTCAGTGT
GGAAAATCTCTAGCAGTAGTAGTTCATGTCATCTTATTATTCAGTATTTATAACTTGCAAAGAAATGAAT
ATCAGAGAGTGAGAGGAACTTGTTTATTGCAGCTTATAATGGTTACAAATAAAGCAATAGCATCACAAAT
TTCACAAATAAAGCATTTTTTTCACTGCATTCTAGTTGTGGTTTGTCCAAACTCATCAATGTATCTTATC
ATGTCTGGCTCTAGCTATCCCGCCCCTAACTCCGCCCATCCCGCCCCTAACTCCGCCCAGTTCCGCCCAT
TCTCCGCCCCATGGCTGACTAATTTTTTTTATTTATGCAGAGGCCGAGGCCGCCTCGGCCTCTGAGCTAT
TCCAGAAGTAGTGAGGAGGCTTTTTTGGAGGCCTAGGGACGTACCCAATTCGCCCTATAGTGAGTCGTAT
TACGCGCGCTCACTGGCCGTCGTTTTACAACGTCGTGACTGGGAAAACCCTGGCGTTACCCAACTTAATC
GCCTTGCAGCACATCCCCCTTTCGCCAGCTGGCGTAATAGCGAAGAGGCCCGCACCGATCGCCCTTCCCA
ACAGTTGCGCAGCCTGAATGGCGAATGGG
[124 nt withheld, positions 7100-7223]
C
[91 nt withheld, positions 7225-7315]
A
[49 nt withheld, positions 7317-7365]
CCTTTGACGTTGGAGTCCACGTTCTTT
[37 nt withheld, positions 7393-7429]
ACCCTATCTCGGTCTATTCTTTTGATTTATAAGGGATTTTGCCGATTTCGGCCTATTGGTTAAAAAATGA
GCTGATTTAACAAAAATTTAACGCGAATTTTAACAAAATATTAACGCTTACAATTTAGGTGGCACTTTTC
GGGGAAATGTGCGCGGAACCCCTATTTGTTTATTTTTCTAAATACATTCAAATATGTATCCGCTCATGAG
ACAATAACCCTGATAAATGCTTCAATAATATTGAAAAAGGAAGAGTATGAGTATTCAACATTTCCGTGTC
GCCCTTATTCCCTTTTTTGCGGCATTTTGCCTTCCTGTTTTTGCTCACCCAGAAACGCTGGTGAAAGTAA
AAGATGCTGAAGATCAGTTGGGTGCACGAGTGGGTTACATCGAACTGGATCTCAACAGCGGTAAGATCCT
TGAGAGTTTTCGCCCCGAAGAACGTTTTCCAATGATGAGCACTTTTAAAGTTCTGCTATGTGGCGCGGTA
TTATCCCGTATTGACGCCGGGCAAGAGCAACTCGGTCGCCGCATACACTATTCTCAGAATGACTTGGTTG
AGTACTCACCAGTCACAGAAAAGCATCTTACGGATGGCATGACAGTAAGAGAATTATGCAGTGCTGCCAT
AACCATGAGTGATAACACTGCGGCCAACTTACTTCTGACAACGATCGGAGGACCGAAGGAGCTAACCGCT
TTTTTGCACAACATGGGGGATCATGTAACTCGCCTTGATCGTTGGGAACCGGAGCTGAATGAAGCCATAC
CAAACGACGAGCGTGACACCACGATGCCTGTAGCAATGGCAACAACGTTGCGCAAACTATTAACTGGCGA
ACTACTTACTCTAGCTTCCCGGCAACAATTAATAGACTGGATGGAGGCGGATAAAGTTGCAGGACCACTT
CTGCGCTCGGCCCTTCCGGCTGGCTGGTTTATTGCTGATAAATCTGGAGCCGGTGAGCGTGGGTCTCGCG
GTATCATTGCAGCACTGGGGCCAGATGGTAAGCCCTCCCGTATCGTAGTTATCTACACGACGGGGAGTCA
GGCAACTATGGATGAACGAAATAGACAGATCGCTGAGATAGGTGCCTCACTGATTAAGCATTGGTAACTG
TCAGACCAAGTTTACTCATATATACTTTAGATTGATTTAAAACTTCATTTTTAATTTAAAAGGATCTAGG
TGAAGATCCTTTTTGATAATCTCATGACCAAAATCCCTTAACGTGAGTTTTCGTTCCACTGAGCGTCAGA
CCCCGTAGAAAAGATCAAAGGATCTTCTTGAGATCCTTTTTTTCTGCGCGTAATCTGCTGCTTGCAAACA
AAAAAACCACCGCTACCAGCGGTGGTTTGTTTGCCGGATCAAGAGCTACCAACTCTTTTTCCGAAGGTAA
CTGGCTTCAGCAGAGCGCAGATACCAAATACTGTTCTTCTAGTGTAGCCGTAGTTAGGCCACCACTTCAA
GAACTCTGTAGCACCGCCTACATACCTCGCTCTGCTAATCCTGTTACCAGTGGCTGCTGCCAGTGGCGAT
AAGTCGTGTCTTACCGGGTTGGACTCAAGACGATAGTTACCGGATAAGGCGCAGCGGTCGGGCTGAACGG
GGGGTTCGTGCACACAGCCCAGCTTGGAGCGAACGACCTACACCGAACTGAGATACCTACAGCGTGAGCT
ATGAGAAAGCGCCACGCTTCCCGAAGGGAGAAAGGCGGACAGGTATCCGGTAAGCGGCAGGGTCGGAACA
GGAGAGCGCACGAGGGAGCTTCCAGGGGGAAACGCCTGGTATCTTTATAGTCCTGTCGGGTTTCGCCACC
TCTGACTTGAGCGTCGATTTTTGTGATGCTCGTCAGGGGGGCGGAGCCTATGGAAAAACGCCAGCAACGC
GGCCTTTTTACGGTTCCTGGCCTTTTGCTGGCCTTTTGCTCACATGTTCTTTCCTGCGTTATCCCCTGAT
TCTGTGGATAACCGTATTACCGCCTTTGAGTGAGCTGATACCGCTCGCCGCAGCCGAACGACCGAGCGCA
GCGAGTCAGTGAGCGAGGAAGCGGAAGAGCGCCCAATACGCAAACCGCCTCTCCCCGCGCGTTGGCCGAT
TCATTAATGCAGCTGGCACGACAGGTTTCCCGACTGGAAAGCGGGCAGTGAGCGCAACGCAATTAATGTG
AGTTAGCTCACTCATTAGGCACCCCAGGCTTTACACTTTATGCTTCCGGCTCGTATGTTGTGTGGAATTG
TGAGCGGATAACAATTTCACACAGGAAACAGCTATGACCATGATTACGCCAAGCGCGCAATTAACCCTCA
CTAAAGGGAACAAAAGCTGGAGCTGCAAGCTTAATGTAGTCTTATGCAATACTCTTGTAGTCTTGCAACA
TGGTAACGATGAGTTAGCAACATGCCTTACAAGGAGAGAAAAAGCACCGTGCATGCCGATTGGTGGAAGT
AAGGTGGTACGATCGTGCCTTATTAGGAAGGCAACAGACGGGTCTGACATGGATTGGACGAACCACTGAA
TTGCCGCATTGCAGAGATATTGTATTTAAGTGCCTAGCTCGATACATAAACGGGTCTCTCTGGTTAGACC
AGATCTGAGCCTGGGAGCTCTCTGGCTAACTAGGGAACCCACTGCTTAAGCCTCAATAAAGCTTGCCTTG
AGTGCTTCAAGTAGTGTGTGCCCGTCTGTTGTGTGACTCTGGTAACTAGAGATCCCTCAGACCCTTTTAG
TCAGTGTGGAAAATCTCTAGCAGTGGCGCCCGAACAGGGACTTGAAAGCGAAAGGGAAACCAGAGGAGCT
CTCTCGACGCAGGACTCGGCTTGCTGAAGCGCGCACGGCAAGAGGCGAGGGGCGGCGACTGGTGAGTACG
CCAAAAATTTTGACTAGCGGAGGCTAGAAGGAGAGAGATGGGTGCGAGAGCGTCAGTATTAAGCGGGGGA
GAATTAGATCGCGATGGGAAAAAATTCGGTTAAGGCCAGGGGGAAAGAAAAAATATAAATTAAAACATAT
AGTATGGGCAAGCAGGGAGCTAGAACGATTCGCAGTTAATCCTGGCCTGTTAGAAACATCAGAAGGCTGT
AGACAAATACTGGGACAGCTACAACCATCCCTTCAGACAGGATCAGAAGAACTTAGATCATTATATAATA
CAGTAGCAACCCTCTATTGTGTGCATCAAAGGATAGAGATAAAAGACACCAAGGAAGCTTTAGACAAGAT
AGAGGAAGAGCAAAACAAAAGTAAGACCACCGCACAGCAAGCGGCCGCTGATCTTCAGACCTGGAGGAGG
AGATATGAGGGACAATTGGAGAAGTGAATTATATAAATATAAAGTAGTAAAAATTGAACCATTAGGAGTA
GCACCCACCAAGGCAAAGAGAAGAGTGGTGCAGAGAGAAAAAAGAGCAGTGGGAATAGGAGCTTTGTTCC
TTGGGTTCTTGGGAGCAGCAGGAAGCACTATGGGCGCAGCGTCAATGACGCTGACGGTACAGGCCAGACA
ATTATTGTCTGGTATAGTGCAGCAGCAGAACAATTTGCTGAGGGCTATTGAGGCGCAACAGCATCTGTTG
CAACTCACAGTCTGGGGCATCAAGCAGCTCCAGGCAAGAATCCTGGCTGTGGAAAGATACCTAAAGGATC
AACAGCTCCTGGGGATTTGGGGTTGCTCTGGAAAACTCATTTGCACCACTGCTGTGCCTTGGAATGCTAG
TTGGAGTAATAAATCTCTGGAACAGATTTGGAATCACACGACCTGGATGGAGTGGGACAGAGAAATTAAC
AATTACACAAGCTTAATACACTCCTTAATTGAAGAATCGCAAAACCAGCAAGAAAAGAATGAACAAGAAT
TATTGGAATTAGATAAATGGGCAAGTTTGTGGAATTGGTTTAACATAACAAATTGGCTGTGGTATATAAA
ATTATTCATAATGATAGTAGGAGGCTTGGTAGGTTTAAGAATAGTTTTTGCTGTACTTTCTATAGTGAAT
AGAGTTAGGCAGGGATATTCACCATTATCGTTTCAGACCCACCTCCCAACCCCGAGGGGACCCGACAGGC
CCGAAGGAATAGAAGAAGAAGGTGGAGAGAGAGACAGAGACAGATCCATTCGATTAGTGAACGGATCTCG
ACGGTATCGGTTAACTTTTAAAAGAAAAGGGGGGATTGGGGGGTACAGTGCAGGGGAAAGAATAGTAGAC
ATAATAGCAACAGACATACAAACTAAAGAATTACAAAAACAAATTACAAAAATTCAAAATTTTATCGATC
ACGAGAC
